>Addgene plasmid #36887 | pCA-T-intron-G | depositor full sequence | sequence record 46141 | pCA-T-intron-G sequence 5594 bps
CACCTAAATTGTAAGCGTTAATATTTTGTTAAAATTCGCGTTAAATTTTTGTTAAATCAGCTCATTTTTT
AACCAATAGGCCGAAATCGGCAAAATCCCTTATAAATCAAAAGAATAGACCGAGATAGGGT
[37 nt withheld, positions 132-168]
AAAGAACGTGGACTCCAACGTCAAAGG
[49 nt withheld, positions 196-244]
T
[91 nt withheld, positions 246-336]
G
[124 nt withheld, positions 338-461]
CCCATTCGCCATTCAGGCTGCGCAACTGTTGGGAAGGGCGATCGGTGCGGGCCTCTTCGCTATTACGCCA
GCTGGCGAAAGGGGGATGTGCTGCAAGGCGATTAAGTTGGGTAACGCCAGGGTTTTCCCAGTCACGACGT
TGTAAAACGACGGCCAGTGAATTGTAATACGACTCACTATAGGGCGAATTGGGTACCGGGCCCCCCCTCG
AGGTCGACGGTATCGATAAGCTTCCCTTAATTAACCGTTTAAACAATTCTGCAGGAATCTAGTTATTAAT
AGTAATCAATTACGGGGTCATTAGTTCATAGCCCATATATGGAGTTCCGCGTTACATAACTTACGGTAAA
TGGCCCGCCTGGCTGACCGCCCAACGACCCCCGCCCATTGACGTCAATAATGACGTATGTTCCCATAGTA
ACGCCAATAGGGACTTTCCATTGACGTCAATGGGTGGAGTATTTACGGTAAACTGCCCACTTGGCAGTAC
ATCAAGTGTATCATATGCCAAGTACGCCCCCTATTGACGTCAATGACGGTAAATGGCCCGCCTGGCATTA
TGCCCAGTACATGACCTTATGGGACTTTCCTACTTGGCAGTACATCTACGTATTAGTCATCGCTATTACC
ATGGTCGAGGTGAGCCCCACGTTCTGCTTCACTCTCCCCATCTCCCCCCCCTCCCCACCCCCAATTTTGT
ATTTATTTATTTTTTAATTATTTTGTGCAGCGATGGGGGCGGGGGGGGGGGGGGGGCGCGCGCCAGGCGG
GGCGGGGCGGGGCGAGGGGCGGGGCGGGGCGAGGCGGAGAGGTGCGGCGGCAGCCAATCAGAGCGGCGCG
CTCCGAAAGTTTCCTTTTATGGCGAGGCGGCGGCGGCGGCGGCCCTATAAAAAGCGAAGCGCGCGGCGGG
CGGGGAGTCGCTGCGACGCTGCCTTCGCCCCGTGCCCCGCTCCGCCGCCGCCTCGCGCCGCCCGCCCCGG
CTCTGACTGACCGCGTTACTCCCACAGGTGAGCGGGCGGGACGGCCCTTCTCCTCCGGGCTGTAATTAGC
GCTTGGTTTAATGACGGCTTGTTTCTTTTCTGTGGCTGCGTGAAAGCCTTGAGGGGCTCCGGGAGGGCCC
TTTGTGCGGGGGGAGCGGCTCGGGGGGTGCGTGCGTGTGTGTGTGCGTGGGGAGCGCCGCGTGCGGCTCC
GCGCTGCCCGGCGGCTGTGAGCGCTGCGGGCGCGGCGCGGGGCTTTGTGCGCTCCGCAGTGTGCGCGAGG
GGAGCGCGGCCGGGGGCGGTGCCCCGCGGTGCGGGGGGGGCTGCGAGGGGAACAAAGGCTGCGTGCGGGG
TGTGTGCGTGGGGGGGTGAGCAGGGGGTGTGGGCGCGTCGGTCGGGCTGCAACCCCCCCTGCACCCCCCT
CCCCGAGTTGCTGAGCACGGCCCGGCTTCGGGTGCGGGGCTCCGTACGGGGCGTGGCGCGGGGCTCGCCG
TGCCGGGCGGGGGGTGGCGGCAGGTGGGGGTGCCGGGCGGGGCGGGGCCGCCTCGGGCCGGGGAGGGCTC
GGGGGAGGGGCGCGGCGGCCCCCGGAGCGCCGGCGGCTGTCGAGGCGCGGCGAGCCGCAGCCATTGCCTT
TTATGGTAATCGTGCGAGAGGGCGCAGGGACTTCCTTTGTCCCAAATCTGTGCGGAGCCGAAATCTGGGA
GGCGCCGCCGCACCCCCTCTAGCGGGCGCGGGGCGAAGCGGTGCGGCGCCGGCAGGAAGGAAATGGGCGG
GGAGGGCCTTCGTGCGTCGCCGCGCCGCCGTCCCCTTCTCCCTCTCCAGCCTCGGGGCTGTCCGCGGGGG
GACGGCTGCCTTCGGGGGGGACGGGGCAGGGCGGGGTTCGGCTTCTGGCGTGTGACCGGCGGCTCTAGAG
CCTCTGCTAACCATGTTCATGCCTTCTTCTTTTTCCTACAGCTCCTGGGCAACGTGCTGGTTATTGTGCT
GTCTCATCATTTTGGCAAAGAATTGATTTGATACCGCGGGCCCTTCGCCACCATGGTTGGTATCAAAGAT
CTATAACTTCGTATAGCATACATTATACGAAGTTATGGTTACAAGACAGGTTTAAGGAGACCAATAGAAA
CTGGGCATGTGGAGACAGAGAAGACTCTTGGGTTTCTGATAGGCACTGACTCTCTCTGCCTATTGGTCTA
TTTTCCCACCCTTAGGGTACGTCCAGGAGCGCACCATCTTCTTCAAGGACGACGGCAACTACAAGACCCG
CGCCGAGGTGAAGTTCGAGGGCGACACCCTGGTGAACCGCATCGAGCTGAAGGGCATCGACTTCAAGGAG
GACGGCAACATCCTGGGGCACAAGCTGGAGTACAACTACAACAGCCACAACGTCTATATCATGGCCGACA
AGCAGAAGAACGGCATCAAGGCGAACTTCAAGATCCGCCACAACATCGAGGACGGCGGCGTGCAGCTCGC
CGACCACTACCAGCAGAACACCCCCATCGGCGACGGCCCCGTGCTGCTGCCCGACAACCACTACCTGAGC
ACCCAGTCCGCCCTGAGCAAAGACCCCAACGAGAAGCGCGATCACATGGTCCTGCTGGAGTTCGTGACCG
CCGCCGGGATCACTCTCGGCATGGACGAGCTTTACAAGGATATCCCTGAATTCTAGATAACTGATCATAA
TCAGCCATACCACATTTGTAGAGGTTTTACTTGCTTTAAAAAACCTCCCACACCTCCCCCTGAACCTGAA
ACATAAAATGAATGCAATTGTTGTTGTTAACTTGTTTATTGCAGCTTATAATGGTTACAAATAAAGCAAT
AGCATCACAAATTTCACAAATAAAGCATTTTTTTCACTGCATTCTAGTTGTGGTTTGTCCAAACTCATCA
ATGTATCTTATTTAAATTGGGCGCGCCCAACTAGTTCTAGAGCGGCCGCCACCGCGGTGGAGCTCCAGCT
TTTGTTCCCTTTAGTGAGGGTTAATTTCGAGCTTGGCGTAATCATGGTCATAGCTGTTTCCTGTGTGAAA
TTGTTATCCGCTCACAATTCCACACAACATACGAGCCGGAAGCATAAAGTGTAAAGCCTGGGGTGCCTAA
TGAGTGAGCTAACTCACATTAATTGCGTTGCGCTCACTGCCCGCTTTCCAGTCGGGAAACCTGTCGTGCC
AGCTGCATTAATGAATCGGCCAACGCGCGGGGAGAGGCGGTTTGCGTATTGGGCGCTCTTCCGCTTCCTC
GCTCACTGACTCGCTGCGCTCGGTCGTTCGGCTGCGGCGAGCGGTATCAGCTCACTCAAAGGCGGTAATA
CGGTTATCCACAGAATCAGGGGATAACGCAGGAAAGAACATGTGAGCAAAAGGCCAGCAAAAGGCCAGGA
ACCGTAAAAAGGCCGCGTTGCTGGCGTTTTTCCATAGGCTCCGCCCCCCTGACGAGCATCACAAAAATCG
ACGCTCAAGTCAGAGGTGGCGAAACCCGACAGGACTATAAAGATACCAGGCGTTTCCCCCTGGAAGCTCC
CTCGTGCGCTCTCCTGTTCCGACCCTGCCGCTTACCGGATACCTGTCCGCCTTTCTCCCTTCGGGAAGCG
TGGCGCTTTCTCATAGCTCACGCTGTAGGTATCTCAGTTCGGTGTAGGTCGTTCGCTCCAAGCTGGGCTG
TGTGCACGAACCCCCCGTTCAGCCCGACCGCTGCGCCTTATCCGGTAACTATCGTCTTGAGTCCAACCCG
GTAAGACACGACTTATCGCCACTGGCAGCAGCCACTGGTAACAGGATTAGCAGAGCGAGGTATGTAGGCG
GTGCTACAGAGTTCTTGAAGTGGTGGCCTAACTACGGCTACACTAGAAGGACAGTATTTGGTATCTGCGC
TCTGCTGAAGCCAGTTACCTTCGGAAAAAGAGTTGGTAGCTCTTGATCCGGCAAACAAACCACCGCTGGT
AGCGGTGGTTTTTTTGTTTGCAAGCAGCAGATTACGCGCAGAAAAAAAGGATCTCAAGAAGATCCTTTGA
TCTTTTCTACGGGGTCTGACGCTCAGTGGAACGAAAACTCACGTTAAGGGATTTTGGTCATGAGATTATC
AAAAAGGATCTTCACCTAGATCCTTTTAAATTAAAAATGAAGTTTTAAATCAATCTAAAGTATATATGAG
TAAACTTGGTCTGACAGTTACCAATGCTTAATCAGTGAGGCACCTATCTCAGCGATCTGTCTATTTCGTT
CATCCATAGTTGCCTGACTCCCCGTCGTGTAGATAACTACGATACGGGAGGGCTTACCATCTGGCCCCAG
TGCTGCAATGATACCGCGAGACCCACGCTCACCGGCTCCAGATTTATCAGCAATAAACCAGCCAGCCGGA
AGGGCCGAGCGCAGAAGTGGTCCTGCAACTTTATCCGCCTCCATCCAGTCTATTAATTGTTGCCGGGAAG
CTAGAGTAAGTAGTTCGCCAGTTAATAGTTTGCGCAACGTTGTTGCCATTGCTACAGGCATCGTGGTGTC
ACGCTCGTCGTTTGGTATGGCTTCATTCAGCTCCGGTTCCCAACGATCAAGGCGAGTTACATGATCCCCC
ATGTTGTGCAAAAAAGCGGTTAGCTCCTTCGGTCCTCCGATCGTTGTCAGAAGTAAGTTGGCCGCAGTGT
TATCACTCATGGTTATGGCAGCACTGCATAATTCTCTTACTGTCATGCCATCCGTAAGATGCTTTTCTGT
GACTGGTGAGTACTCAACCAAGTCATTCTGAGAATAGTGTATGCGGCGACCGAGTTGCTCTTGCCCGGCG
TCAATACGGGATAATACCGCGCCACATAGCAGAACTTTAAAAGTGCTCATCATTGGAAAACGTTCTTCGG
GGCGAAAACTCTCAAGGATCTTACCGCTGTTGAGATCCAGTTCGATGTAACCCACTCGTGCACCCAACTG
ATCTTCAGCATCTTTTACTTTCACCAGCGTTTCTGGGTGAGCAAAAACAGGAAGGCAAAATGCCGCAAAA
AAGGGAATAAGGGCGACACGGAAATGTTGAATACTCATACTCTTCCTTTTTCAATATTATTGAAGCATTT
ATCAGGGTTATTGTCTCATGAGCGGATACATATTTGAATGTATTTAGAAAAATAAACAAATAGGGGTTCC
GCGCACATTTCCCCGAAAAGTGC
Features (pLannotate 1.2.2; 21 found; start..end, strand, type, name):
     33..461     -  rep_origin     f1 ori (sequence partly withheld): f1 bacteriophage origin of replication; arrow indicates direction of (+) strand synthesis
    466..623     -  CDS            lacZα (fragment): LacZα fragment of β-galactosidase; lacZ fragment
    626..644     +  promoter       T7 promoter: promoter for bacteriophage T7 RNA polymerase
    653..694     -  misc_feature   MCS (fragment): pBluescript multiple cloning site
    791..1094    +  enhancer       CMV enhancer: human cytomegalovirus immediate early enhancer
   1096..1373    +  promoter       chicken β-actin promoter: No description available
   1375..2392    +  intron         chimeric intron: chimera between introns from chicken β-actin and rabbit β-globin
   2494..2527    +  protein_bind   loxP: Cre-mediated recombination occurs in the 8-bp core sequence (GCATACAT). Cre recombinase
   2528..2607    +  intron         chimeric intron (fragment): chimera between introns from human β-globin and immunoglobulin heavy chain genes
   2640..3089    +  CDS            SGFP2(206A) (fragment): SGFP2(206A) is a basic (constitutively fluorescent) green fluorescent protein published in 2007, derived from Aequorea victoria. It has moderate acid sensitivity.
   3113..3197    +  CDS            large T antigen (fragment): large T antigen from SV40 (simian virus 40)
   3220..3341    +  polyA_signal   SV40 poly(A) signal: SV40 polyadenylation signal
   3361..3396    -  misc_feature   MCS (fragment): pBluescript multiple cloning site
   3409..3427    -  promoter       T3 promoter: promoter for bacteriophage T3 RNA polymerase
   3472..3488    -  protein_bind   lac operator: The lac repressor binds to the lac operator to inhibit transcription in E. coli. This inhibition can be relieved by adding lactose or isopropyl-β-D-thiogalactopyranoside (IPTG). lac repressor encoded by lacI
   3496..3526    -  promoter       lac promoter: promoter for the E. coli lac operon
   3541..3562    -  protein_bind   CAP binding site: CAP binding activates transcription in the presence of cAMP. E. coli catabolite activator protein
   3575..3667    -  CDS            lacI (fragment): lac repressor; lacI; The lac repressor binds to the lac operator to inhibit transcription in E. coli. This inhibition can be relieved by adding lactose or isopropyl-β-D-thiogalactopyranoside (IPTG).
   3850..4438    -  rep_origin     ori: high-copy-number ColE1/pMB1/pBR322/pUC origin of replication
   4609..5469    -  CDS            AmpR: β-lactamase; bla; confers resistance to ampicillin, carbenicillin, and related antibiotics
   5470..5574    -  promoter       AmpR promoter: bla
