[The description below was written by a language model from this plasmid's Addgene catalogue record and pLannotate feature annotations shown in this document.]
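Description:
pCA-T-intron-G is a 5,594 bp mammalian expression plasmid built on pBluescript SK(+). It is propagated in E. coli at high copy through the ColE1/pUC-type origin and selected with ampicillin via the β-lactamase gene. The backbone also retains the f1 phage origin, lacZα and lac regulatory remnants, and flanking T7 and T3 promoters.

The payload is a split, intron-interrupted reporter cassette of the kind used in MADM (Mosaic Analysis with Double Markers). Transcription is driven by the CAG promoter, annotated as the CMV enhancer, the chicken β-actin promoter and its associated chimeric intron. Downstream lies a minimal first exon, "T", which consists of little more than an ATG start codon. It is followed by a β-globin intron into which a loxP site has been inserted, and then by a second exon, "G", encoding only the C-terminal part of GFP (mut4EGFP with the nucleotides before position 275 deleted). The annotation tool labels this exon as an SGFP2-like GFP fragment. A short SV40 large T fragment and the SV40 polyadenylation signal terminate the unit.

The depositor notes that the start-codon exon is out of frame with the GFP exon, so the cassette should not produce functional fluorescent protein as it stands. In the MADM design, the intronic loxP allows Cre-mediated recombination with a reciprocal cassette, and splicing then removes the loxP-containing intron to reconstitute an intact marker coding sequence. The record does not state the specific experiment this plasmid served. Its architecture is consistent with a test or control construct, or a building block, for developing the extended MADM cassettes described in the associated mouse study.
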