Addgene plasmid #36887: pCA-T-intron-G
Depositing lab: Liqun Luo. Depositing organization: Stanford University. Publication: Extensions of MADM (Mosaic Analysis with Double Markers) in Mice. Tasic B, Miyamichi K, Hippenmeyer S, Dani VS, Zeng H, Joo W, Zong H, Chen-Tsai Y, Luo L. PLoS One. 2012;7(3):e33332. Epub 2012 Mar 27. 10.1371/journal.pone.0033332 PubMed 22479386.
Backbone
  Vector backbone: pBluescript SK(+)
  Backbone manufacturer: Stratagene
  Backbone size w/o insert (bp): 3000
  Total vector size (bp): 5594
  Vector type: Mammalian Expression
Growth in bacteria
  Bacterial resistance: Ampicillin, 100 μg/mL
  Growth temperature: 37°C
  Growth strain: DH5alpha
  Copy number: High Copy
Gene/Insert 1
  Gene/Insert name: T (i.e., ATG, start codon as a first exon)
  Promoter: CAG (chicken beta actin promoter and CMV enhancer)
  Cloning method: Unknown
  Sequencing primers: 5′ see sequence; 3′ see sequence
Gene/Insert 2
  Gene/Insert name: GFP (alt name: mut4EGFP)
  Mutation: deleted nucleotides before nucleotide 275
  Promoter: CAG (chicken beta actin promoter and CMV enhancer)
  Cloning method: Unknown
  Sequencing primers: 5′ see sequence; 3′ T3
Gene/Insert 3
  Gene/Insert name: beta-globin intron
  Mutation: insertion of a loxP site
  Promoter: CAG (chicken beta actin promoter and CMV enhancer)
  Cloning method: Unknown
  Sequencing primers: 5′ see sequence; 3′ see sequence
Terms and licenses: Academic/Nonprofit Terms; Industry Terms: Not Available to Industry
Depositor comments: The first exon (T) that contains the start codon is out of frame with the second GFP exon.
How to cite: pCA-T-intron-G was a gift from Liqun Luo (Addgene plasmid # 36887 ; http://n2t.net/addgene:36887 ; RRID:Addgene_36887)
