>Addgene plasmid #36887 | pCA-T-intron-G | addgene partial sequence | sequence record 49857 | pCAG-F 5'-GCAACGTGCTGGTTATTGTG-3'
CATTATACGAAGTTATGGTTACAAGACAGGTTTAAGGAGACCAATAGAAACTGGGCATGTGGAGACAGAG
AAGACTCTTGGGTTTCTGATAGGCACTGACTCTCTCTGCCTATTGGTCTATTTTCCCACCCTTAGGGTAC
GTCCAGGAGCGCACCATCTTCTTCAAGGACGACGGCAACTACAAGACCCGCGCCGAGGTGAAGTTCGAGG
GCGACACCCTGGTGAACCGCATCGAGCTGAAGGGCATCGACTTCAAGGAGGACGGCAACATCCTGGGGCA
CAAGCTGGAGTACAACTACAACAGCCACAACGTCTATATCATGGCCGACAAGCAGAAGAACGGCATCAAG
GCGAACTTCAAGATCCGCCACAACATCGAGGACGGCGGCGTGCAGCTCGCCGACCACTACCAGCAGAACA
CCCCCATCGGCGACGGCCCCGTGCTGCTGCCCGACAACCACTACCTGAGCACCCAGTCCGCCCTGAGCAA
AGACCCCAACGAGAAGCGCGATCACATGGTCCTGCTGGAGTTCGTGACCGCCGCCGGGATCACTCTCGGC
ATGGACGAGCTTTACAAGGATATCCCTGAATTCTAGATAACTGATCATAATCAGCCATACCACATTTGTA
GAGGTTTTACTTGCTTTAAAAAA
