>Addgene plasmid #36887 | pCA-T-intron-G | addgene partial sequence | sequence record 49884 | SV40pA-R 5'-GAAATTTGTGATGCTATTGC-3'
CAGTTAACAACAACAATTGCATTCATTTTATGTTTCAGGTTCAGGGGGAGGTGTGGGAGGTTTTTTAAAG
CAAGTAAAACCTCTACAAATGTGGTATGGCTGATTATGATCAGTTATCTAGAATTCAGGGATATCCTTGT
AAAGCTCGTCCATGCCGAGAGTGATCCCGGCGGCGGTCACGAACTCCAGCAGGACCATGTGATCGCGCTT
CTCGTTGGGGTCTTTGCTCAGGGCGGACTGGGTGCTCAGGTAGTGGTTGTCGGGCAGCAGCACGGGGCCG
TCGCCGATGGGGGTGTTCTGCTGGTAGTGGTCGGCGAGCTGCACGCCGCCGTCCTCGATGTTGTGGCGGA
TCTTGAAGTTCGCCTTGATGCCGTTCTTCTGCTTGTCGGCCATGATATAGACGTTGTGGCTGTTGTAGTT
GTACTCCAGCTTGTGCCCCAGGATGTTGCCGTCCTCCTTGAAGTCGATGCCCTTCAGCTCGATGCGGTTC
ACCAGGGTGTCGCCCTCGAACTTCACCTCGGCGCGGGTCTTGTAGTTGCCGTCGTCCTTGAAGAAGATGG
TGCGCTCCTGGACGTACCCTAAGGGTGGGAAAATAGACCAATAGGCAGAGAGAGTCAGTGCCTATCAGAA
ACCCAAGAGTCTTCTCTGTCTCCACATGCCCAGTTTCTATTGGTCTCCTTAAACCTGTCTTGTAACCATA
ACTTCGTATAATGTATGCTATACGAAGTTATAGATCTTTGATACCAACCATGGTGGCGAACCCGGGCCCG
CGGTATCAAATCAATTCTTTGCCAAAATGATGAGACAGCACAATAACCAGCACGTTGC
